>Addgene plasmid #99808 | pHI-Smp_167960 | addgene full sequence | sequence record 194853 | Addgene NGS Result
CAAAAAACCCCTCAAGACCCGTTTAGAGGCCCCAAGGGGTTATGCTAGGCGCGCCGGATCCTAATACGAC
TCACTATAGGGAGAATTAACCCTCACTAAAGGGAGACCTTTGCCAGTCAAAGAAACTATAAATAACAATT
TAACTGATGAAGAAGAATTACATGATGGTTATCTATCACCCAATTTAATTATGTTACGTTCAAGAGGAGA
AAATGTACAATTTATTACTAAATTAAATTTATGGGGTTTAAAGCTAAAACATGTTTCAGCTTTAAAATGT
ATGCCAAATTTAAAAATCATTAATATGAGTTCAAATTGTTTACAATCACTTGAACCATTTTCAAATTGTT
TAAATCTATGCGAACTTTATATACGCAGTAATCAGATTGTAAATATTGATGAAGTGGCACATTTAAAATA
TTTAAATATGCTTGAAAAATTATGGTTAAGTGGAAATCCATGTTGTCATTATTTTAAAAATTATGAAAGA
AATGAAAATGTACTATGTGATTCATCAGTAGTATATAGATGTACTGTGATTCGGAATATACAAAGTTTAA
TGCATTTAGATCAAGAAAAGGTCACTTCTATAGTGTCACCTAAATCTCCCTATAGTGAGTCGTATTAGGA
TCCGGCGCGCCTAGCATAACCCCTTGGGGCCTCTAAACGGGTCTTGAGGGGTTTTTTGACGCGTGCTTCC
TCGCTCACTGACTCGCTGCGCTCGGTCGTTCGGCTGCGGCGAGCGGTATCAGCTCACTCAAAGGCGGTAA
TACGGTTATCCACAGAATCAGGGGATAACGCAGGAAAGAACATGTGAGCAAAAGGCCAGCAAAAGGCCAG
GAACCGTAAAAAGGCCGCGTTGCTGGCGTTTTTCCATAGGCTCCGCCCCCCTGACGAGCATCACAAAAAT
CGACGCTCAAGTCAGAGGTGGCGAAACCCGACAGGACTATAAAGATACCAGGCGTTTCCCCCTGGAAGCT
CCCTCGTGCGCTCTCCTGTTCCGACCCTGCCGCTTACCGGATACCTGTCCGCCTTTCTCCCTTCGGGAAG
CGTGGCGCTTTCTCATAGCTCACGCTGTAGGTATCTCAGTTCGGTGTAGGTCGTTCGCTCCAAGCTGGGC
TGTGTGCACGAACCCCCCGTTCAGCCCGACCGCTGCGCCTTATCCGGTAACTATCGTCTTGAGTCCAACC
CGGTAAGACACGACTTATCGCCACTGGCAGCAGCCACTGGTAACAGGATTAGCAGAGCGAGGTATGTAGG
CGGTGCTACAGAGTTCTTGAAGTGGTGGCCTAACTACGGCTACACTAGAAGAACAGTATTTGGTATCTGC
GCTCTGCTGAAGCCAGTTACCTTCGGAAAAAGAGTTGGTAGCTCTTGATCCGGCAAACAAACCACCGCTG
GTAGCGGTGGTTTTTTTGTTTGCAAGCAGCAGATTACGCGCAGAAAAAAAGGATCTCAAGAAGATCCTTT
GATCTTTTCTACGGGGTCTGACGCTCAGTGGAACGAAAACTCACGTTAAGGGATTTTGGTCATGAGATTA
TCAAAAAGGATCTTCACCTAGATCCTTTTAAATTAAAAATGAAGTTTTAAATCAATCTAAAGTATATATG
AGTAAACTTGGTCTGACAGTTACCAATGCTTAATCAGTGAGGCACCTATCTCAGCGATCTGTCTATTTCG
TTCATCCATAGTTGCCTGGCTCCCCGTCGTGTAGATAACTACGATACGGGAGGGCTTACCATCTGGCCCC
AGTGCTGCAATGATACCGCGAGACCCACGCTCACCGGCTCCAGATTTATCAGCAATAAACCAGCCAGCCG
GAAGGGCCGAGCGCAGAAGTGGTCCTGCAACTTTATCCGCCTCCATCCAGTCTATTAATTGTTGCCGGGA
AGCTAGAGTAAGTAGTTCGCCAGTTAATAGTTTGCGCAACGTTGTTGCCATTGCTACAGGCATCGTGGTG
TCACGCTCGTCGTTTGGTATGGCTTCATTCAGCTCCGGTTCCCAACGATCAAGGCGAGTTACATGATCCC
CCATGTTGTGCAAAAAAGCGGTTAGCTCCTTCGGTCCTCCGATCGTTGTCAGAAGTAAGTTGGCCGCAGT
GTTATCACTCATGGTTATGGCAGCACTGCATAATTCTCTTACTGTCATGCCATCCGTAAGATGCTTTTCT
GTGACTGGTGAGTACTCAACCAAGTCATTCTGAGAATAGTGTATGCGGCGACCGAGTTGCTCTTGCCCGG
CGTCAATACGGGATAATACCGCGCCACATAGCAGAACTTTAAAAGTGCTCATCATTGGAAAACGTTCTTC
GGGGCGAAAACTCTCAAGGATCTTACCGCTGTTGAGATCCAGTTCGATGTAACCCACTCGTGCACCCAAC
TGATCTTCAGCATCTTTTACTTTCACCAGCGTTTCTGGGTGAGCAAAAACAGGAAGGCAAAATGCCGCAA
AAAAGGGAATAAGGGCGACACGGAAATGTTGAATACTCATACTCTTCCTTTTTCAATTCAGAAGAACTCG
TCAAGAAGGCGATAGAAGGCGATGCGCTGCGAATCGGGAGCGGCGATACCGTAAAGCACGAGGAAGCGGT
CAGCCCATTCGCCGCCAAGCTCTTCAGCAATATCACGGGTAGCCAACGCTATGTCCTGATAGCGGTCCGC
CACACCCAGCCGGCCACAGTCGATGAATCCAGAAAAGCGGCCATTTTCCACCATGATATTCGGCAAGCAG
GCATCGCCATGGGTCACGACGAGATCCTCGCCGTCGGGCATGCGCGCCTTGAGCCTGGCGAACAGTTCGG
CTGGCGCGAGCCCCTGATGCTCTTCGTCCAGATCATCCTGATCGACAAGACCGGCTTCCATCCGAGTACG
TGCTCGCTCGATGCGATGTTTCGCTTGGTGGTCGAATGGGCAGGTAGCCGGATCAAGCGTATGCAGCCGC
CGCATTGCATCAGCCATGATGGATACTTTCTCGGCAGGAGCAAGGTGGGATGACAGGAGATCCTGCCCCG
GCACTTCGCCCAATAGCAGCCAGTCCCTTCCCGCTTCAGTGACAACGTCGAGCACAGCTGCGCAAGGAAC
GCCCGTCGTGGCCAGCCACGATAGCCGCGCTGCCTCGTCCTGCAGTTCATTCAGGGCACCGGACAGGTCG
GTCTTGACAAAAAGAACCGGGCGCCCCTGCGCTGACAGCCGGAACACGGCGGCATCAGAGCAGCCGATTG
TCTGTTGTGCCCAGTCATAGCCGAATAGCCTCTCCACCCAAGCGGCCGGAGAACCTGCGTGCAATCCATC
TTGTTCAATCATGCGAAACGATCCTCATCCTGTCTCTTGATCAGATCTTGATCCCCTGCGCCATCAGATC
ATTGGCGGCAAGAAAGCCATCCAGTTTACTTTGCAGGGCTTCCCAACCTTACCAGAGGGCGCCCCAGCTG
GCAATTCCGGTTCGCTTGCTGTCCATAAAACCGCCCAGTCTAGCTATCGCCATGTAAGCCCACTGCAAGC
TACCTGCTTTCTCTTTGCGCTTGCGTTTTCCCTTGTCCAGATAGCCCAGTAGCTGACATTCATCCGGGGT
CAGCACCGTTTCTGCGGACTGGCTTTCTACGTGTTCCGCTTCCTTTAGCAGCCCTTGCGCCCTGAATTTT
GTTAAAATTCGCGTTAAATTTTTGTTAAATCAGCTCATTTTTTAACCAATAGGCCGAAATCGACGCGT
Features (pLannotate 1.2.2; 12 found; start..end, strand, type, name):
      1..48      -  terminator     T7 terminator: transcription terminator for bacteriophage T7 RNA polymerase
     62..80      +  promoter       T7 promoter: promoter for bacteriophage T7 RNA polymerase
     84..102     +  promoter       T3 promoter: promoter for bacteriophage T3 RNA polymerase
    587..605     -  promoter       SP6 promoter: promoter for bacteriophage SP6 RNA polymerase
    609..627     -  promoter       T7 promoter: promoter for bacteriophage T7 RNA polymerase
    641..688     +  terminator     T7 terminator: transcription terminator for bacteriophage T7 RNA polymerase
    871..1459    -  rep_origin     ori: high-copy-number ColE1/pMB1/pBR322/pUC origin of replication
   1630..2490    -  CDS            AmpR: β-lactamase; bla; confers resistance to ampicillin, carbenicillin, and related antibiotics
   2491..2507    -  promoter       AmpR promoter (fragment): bla
   2511..3302    -  CDS            neo: KKA2_KLEPN - Also known as kan, nptII. Experimental evidence at protein level: Swiss-Prot protein existence level 1. Resistance to kanamycin, neomycin, paromomycin, ribostamycin, butirosin and gentamicin B. From Klebsiella pneumoniae.
   3334..3633    -  CDS            tnpA (fragment): TN5P_ECOLX - Also known as tnp. Experimental evidence at protein level: Swiss-Prot protein existence level 1. Mediates transposition of transposon Tn5 by a 'cut and paste' mechanism. First, the monomeric transposase binds the 19 bp inverted DNA repeats flanking the transposon. Then, dimerization of the DNA- bound transposase creates a synaptic DNA complex. After nicking of the first DNA strand, excision of the transposon proceeds through a series of intermediates. The transposase then mediates the insertion of the transposon at a new site by strand transfer. The activity of the wild- type tran
   3636..3702    -  rep_origin     M13 ori (fragment): M13 bacteriophage origin of replication; arrow indicates direction of (+) strand synthesis
