[The description below was written by a language model from this plasmid's Addgene catalogue record and pLannotate feature annotations shown in this document.]
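Description:
pHI-Smp_167960 is a small (about 3.7 kb) bacterial plasmid built on the pJC53.2 backbone that carries a cDNA-derived fragment of the Schistosoma mansoni gene Smp_167960, annotated only as a hypothetical protein. Although it is catalogued as a bacterial expression vector, the depositor notes state that this plasmid series was made for in vitro transcription and may not be suitable for overexpression. They also note that the insert was amplified from cDNA and may differ from the reference sequence. The plasmid replicates in E. coli from a high-copy ColE1/pUC-type origin. The catalogue lists kanamycin selection, which matches the annotated neo (nptII) gene, and a β-lactamase (AmpR) coding sequence is also present. Short fragments of a Tn5 transposase and an M13 origin are detected, and these look like backbone remnants rather than functional parts.

The insert itself is not annotated, and the cloning sites are recorded as unknown. It presumably lies in the roughly 480 bp unannotated interval between two converging sets of phage promoters. On one side are a T7 and a T3 promoter reading inward, and on the other are a T7 and an SP6 promoter reading inward on the opposite strand. A T7 terminator sits outside each promoter set, oriented to stop T7 transcripts that have crossed the insert from the far side. With this layout, T3 or SP6 polymerase can each produce a single-strand transcript, such as sense or antisense riboprobes. T7 polymerase transcribes both strands and so can generate double-stranded RNA. The record does not name a specific application beyond in vitro transcription, but this architecture is the kind generally used for in situ hybridization probes and RNA interference reagents.
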