Addgene plasmid #99808: pHI-Smp_167960
Purpose: Expresses S. mansoni hypothetical protein Smp_167960
Depositing lab: Phillip Newmark.
Backbone
  Vector backbone: pJC53.2
  Vector type: Bacterial Expression
Growth in bacteria
  Bacterial resistance: Kanamycin, 50 μg/mL
  Growth temperature: 37°C
  Growth strain: DH5alpha
  Copy number: Unknown
Gene/Insert
  Gene/Insert name: hypothetical protein
  Cloning method: Restriction Enzyme; 5′ cloning site unknown (unknown if destroyed); 3′ cloning site unknown (unknown if destroyed)
Terms and licenses: Academic/Nonprofit Terms; Industry Terms: Not Available to Industry
Depositor comments: Addgene Note: These plasmids were generated for in vitro transcription and may not be suitable for overexpression studies. The inserts were amplified from cDNA and may differ from NCBI reference sequences.
How to cite: pHI-Smp_167960 was a gift from Phillip Newmark (Addgene plasmid # 99808)
